Addgene plasmid #152750: pGBW-m4134275
Purpose: Mammalian expression plasmid for SARS-CoV-2 ORF8 protein
Depositing lab: Ginkgo Bioworks & Benjie Chen. Depositing organization: Ginkgo Bioworks.
Backbone
  Vector backbone: pTwist_CMV_Hygro_6
  Backbone size w/o insert (bp): 6525
  Vector type: Mammalian Expression
  Selectable markers: Hygromycin
Growth in bacteria
  Bacterial resistance: Ampicillin, 100 μg/mL
  Growth temperature: 37°C
  Growth strain: DH5alpha
  Copy number: High Copy
Gene/Insert
  Gene/Insert name: SARS-CoV-2 ORF8 protein
  Species: Severe acute respiratory syndrome coronavirus 2
  Insert size (bp): 359
  Mutation: wt
  Entrez Gene: ORF8 (a.k.a. GU280_gp09)
  Promoter: CMV
  Tag / fusion protein: Cleavable TEV;TRX (C terminal on backbone)
  Cloning method: Unknown
Resource information
  A portion of this plasmid was derived from a plasmid made by: GinkgoBioworks
Depositor comments: NCBI reference sequence: YP_009724396.1
How to cite: pGBW-m4134275 was a gift from Ginkgo Bioworks & Benjie Chen (Addgene plasmid # 152750 ; http://n2t.net/addgene:152750 ; RRID:Addgene_152750)
