[The description below was written by a language model from this plasmid's Addgene catalogue record and pLannotate feature annotations shown in this document.]
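Description:
pGBW-m4134275 is a mammalian expression plasmid built on the pTwist_CMV_Hygro_6 backbone that carries the wild-type ORF8 accessory protein of SARS-CoV-2. It is propagated in E. coli as a high-copy plasmid through a ColE1/pUC-type origin and selected with ampicillin via a full-length β-lactamase gene. A short additional bla fragment is also annotated and appears to be a backbone remnant. For selection in mammalian cells, a hygromycin B phosphotransferase gene is driven by the human ubiquitin C promoter and terminated by a synthetic poly(A) signal.

The expression cassette spans the numbering origin of the circular sequence. A CMV immediate-early enhancer and promoter elements near the end of the record (one annotated as a truncated CMVd2 form) read into the ORF8 coding sequence at the start. ORF8 is followed in the same orientation by E. coli thioredoxin (trxA) and a 6xHis tag. The catalogue describes the C-terminal fusion as a TEV-cleavable TRX tag, and although the feature table does not annotate the TEV site itself, the short gap between ORF8 and trxA could accommodate it. The His tag is seen only in the annotation, not in the catalogue fields. An SV40 polyadenylation signal lies downstream, annotated on the opposite strand. The cassette is bracketed by β-globin insulator elements, T7 and rrnG terminators, and an upstream synthetic poly(A) signal, which typically serve to isolate the transcription unit from neighbouring sequences.

The recorded purpose is expression of ORF8 in mammalian cells. The thioredoxin and His tags would suit solubility enhancement and affinity purification, with TEV cleavage to release the viral protein, and hygromycin selection allows stable lines.
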