Features (pLannotate 1.2.2; 21 found; start..end, strand, type, name):
      5..367     +  CDS            NS8_SARS2: Experimental evidence at protein level: Swiss-Prot protein existence level 1. Plays a role in modulating host immune response (PubMed:31986261). Binds to IL17RA receptor, leading to IL17 pathway activation and an increased secretion of pro-inflammatory factors. Contributes to cytokine storm during COVID-19 infection. From Severe acute respiratory syndrome coronavirus 2 (2019-nCoV) (SARS-CoV-2).
    389..715     +  CDS            trxA: THIO_ECO57 - Experimental evidence at protein level: Swiss-Prot protein existence level 1. Participates in various redox reactions through the reversible oxidation of its active center dithiol to a disulfide and catalyzes dithiol-disulfide exchange reactions. From Escherichia coli O157:H7.
    737..754     +  CDS            6xHis: 6xHis affinity tag
    847..968     -  polyA_signal   SV40 poly(A) signal: SV40 polyadenylation signal
    991..1060    -  CDS            large T antigen (fragment): large T antigen from SV40 (simian virus 40)
   1083..1129    +  terminator     T7 terminator: transcription terminator for bacteriophage T7 RNA polymerase
   1159..1295    +  terminator     rrnG terminator: transcription terminator from the E. coli ribosomal RNA rrnG operon (Albrechtsen et al., 1991)
   1340..1411    +  misc_feature   3' β-globin insulator: insulator downstream of the human β-globin locus (Farrell et al., 2002)
   1637..2225    -  rep_origin     ori: high-copy-number ColE1/pMB1/pBR322/pUC origin of replication
   2397..2461    -  CDS            bla(M) (fragment): β-lactamase lacking the signal sequence; bla(M); allows cytosolic expression of β-lactamase
   2725..3934    +  promoter       UbC promoter: human ubiquitin C promoter
   3944..4965    +  CDS            HygR (fragment): hygromycin B phosphotransferase confers resistance to hygromycin
   4993..5041    +  polyA_signal   poly(A) signal: synthetic polyadenylation signal
   5307..6167    +  CDS            AmpR: β-lactamase; bla; confers resistance to ampicillin, carbenicillin, and related antibiotics
   6180..6316    +  terminator     rrnG terminator: transcription terminator from the E. coli ribosomal RNA rrnG operon (Albrechtsen et al., 1991)
   6461..6532    +  misc_feature   5' β-globin insulator: insulator upstream of the human β-globin locus (Farrell et al., 2002)
   6537..6583    -  terminator     T7 terminator: transcription terminator for bacteriophage T7 RNA polymerase
   6601..6649    -  polyA_signal   poly(A) signal: synthetic polyadenylation signal
   6730..7033    +  enhancer       CMV enhancer: human cytomegalovirus immediate early enhancer
   7106..7123    -  promoter       CMV promoter (fragment): human cytomegalovirus (CMV) immediate early promoter
   7186..7237    +  promoter       CMVd2 promoter: truncated human cytomegalovirus (CMV) immediate early promoter that yields moderately reduced expression relative to the full-length promoter
>Addgene plasmid #152750 | pGBW-m4134275 | depositor full sequence | sequence record 295762 | Full Sequence
CACCATGAAATTCTTAGTGTTTCTTGGGATCATTACAACGGTCGCAGCTTTTCATCAGGAATGCAGCCTA
CAATCGTGTACCCAGCACCAGCCGTACGTTGTGGACGATCCTTGCCCCATCCACTTCTATTCTAAGTGGT
ACATACGGGTAGGCGCGAGGAAGAGTGCACCACTCATTGAGTTGTGTGTGGACGAGGCCGGTTCAAAATC
CCCAATCCAGTATATAGATATTGGAAATTACACTGTCTCCTGTCTGCCCTTCACCATCAACTGCCAAGAA
CCTAAGCTGGGAAGCCTCGTTGTGAGATGCTCTTTTTATGAGGATTTTCTTGAATACCACGACGTCCGTG
TGGTTCTGGACTTCATTGAAAACCTTTACTTTCAGTCGATGAGTGACAAAATCATTCATCTAACCGATGA
CTCCTTTGATACAGACGTGTTGAAGGCCGATGGTGCGATACTGGTAGATTTCTGGGCTGAATGGTGTGGC
CCGTGCAAGATGATCGCACCCATTCTGGACGAGATCGCCGACGAGTATCAAGGAAAATTAACTGTCGCTA
AGCTTAATATAGATCAGAACCCAGGGACGGCACCTAAATACGGCATCAGGGGAATACCTACCCTCCTGCT
CTTTAAGAATGGGGAAGTTGCCGCGACAAAAGTGGGAGCCCTGTCTAAGGGCCAGCTAAAAGAGTTCTTG
GACGCTAACCTGGCAGGTTCAGGCTCGGGGCACATGCACCATCACCATCACCATAGCAGCGGGCTCGTGC
CACGCGGCTAAGGATCCGCAGGCCTCTGCTAGCTTGACTGACTGAGATACAGCGTACCTTCAGCTCACAG
ACATGATAAGATACATTGATGAGTTTGGACAAACCACAACTAGAATGCAGTGAAAAAAATGCTTTATTTG
TGAAATTTGTGATGCTATTGCTTTATTTGTAACCATTATAAGCTGCAATAAACAAGTTAACAACAACAAT
TGCATTCATTTTATGTTTCAGGTTCAGGGGGAGGTGTGGGAGGTTTTTTAAAGCAAGTAAAACCTCTACA
AATGTGGTATTGGCCCATCTCTATCGGTATCGTAGCATAACCCCTTGGGGCCTCTAAACGGGTCTTGAGG
GGTTTTTTGTGCCCCTCGGGCCGGATTGCTATCTACCGGCATTGGCGCAGAAAAAAATGCCTGATGCGAC
GCTGCGCGTCTTATACTCCCACATATGCCAGATTCAGCAACGGATACGGCTTCCCCAACTTGCCCACTTC
CATACGTGTCCTCCTTACCAGAAATTTATCCTTAAGGTCGTCAGCTATCCTGCAGGCGATCTCTCGATTT
CGATCAAGACATTCCTTTAATGGTCTTTTCTGGACACCACTAGGGGTCAGAAGTAGTTCATCAAACTTTC
TTCCCTCCCTAATCTCATTGGTTACCTTGGGCTATCGAAACTTAATTAACCAGTCAAGTCAGCTACTTGG
CGAGATCGACTTGTCTGGGTTTCGACTACGCTCAGAATTGCGTCAGTCAAGTTCGATCTGGTCCTTGCTA
TTGCACCCGTTCTCCGATTACGAGTTTCATTTAAATCATGTGAGCAAAAGGCCAGCAAAAGGCCAGGAAC
CGTAAAAAGGCCGCGTTGCTGGCGTTTTTCCATAGGCTCCGCCCCCCTGACGAGCATCACAAAAATCGAC
GCTCAAGTCAGAGGTGGCGAAACCCGACAGGACTATAAAGATACCAGGCGTTTCCCCCTGGAAGCTCCCT
CGTGCGCTCTCCTGTTCCGACCCTGCCGCTTACCGGATACCTGTCCGCCTTTCTCCCTTCGGGAAGCGTG
GCGCTTTCTCATAGCTCACGCTGTAGGTATCTCAGTTCGGTGTAGGTCGTTCGCTCCAAGCTGGGCTGTG
TGCACGAACCCCCCGTTCAGCCCGACCGCTGCGCCTTATCCGGTAACTATCGTCTTGAGTCCAACCCGGT
AAGACACGACTTATCGCCACTGGCAGCAGCCACTGGTAACAGGATTAGCAGAGCGAGGTATGTAGGCGGT
GCTACAGAGTTCTTGAAGTGGTGGCCTAACTACGGCTACACTAGAAGAACAGTATTTGGTATCTGCGCTC
TGCTGAAGCCAGTTACCTTCGGAAAAAGAGTTGGTAGCTCTTGATCCGGCAAACAAACCACCGCTGGTAG
CGGTGGTTTTTTTGTTTGCAAGCAGCAGATTACGCGCAGAAAAAAAGGATCTCAAGAAGATCCTTTGATC
TTTTCTACGGGGTCTGACGCTCAGTGGAACGAAAACTCACGTTAAGGGATTTTGGTCATGAGATTATCAA
AAAGGATCTTCACCTAGATCCTTTTAAATTAAAAATGAAGTTTTAAATCAATCTAAAGTATATATGAGTA
AACTTGGTCTGACAGTTACCAATGCTTAATCAGTGAGGCACCTATCTCAGCGATCTGTCTATTTCGTTCA
TCCATAGTTGCATTTAAATTTCCGAACTCTCCAAGGCCCTCGTCGGAAAATCTTCAAACCTTTCGTCCGA
TCCATCTTGCAGGCTACCTCTCGAACGAACTATCGCAAGTCTCTTGGCCGGCCTTGCGCCTTGGCTATTG
CTTGGCAGCGCCTATCGCCAGGTATTACTCCAATCCCGAATATCCGAGATCGGGATCACCCGAGAGAAGT
TCAACCTACATCCTCAATCCCGATCTATCCGAGATCCGAGGAATATCGAAATCGGGGCGCGCCTGGCCTC
CGCGCCGGGTTTTGGCGCCTCCCGCGGGCGCCCCCCTCGTCACGGCGAGCGCTGCCACGTCAGACGAAGG
GCGCAGGAGCGTCCTGATCCTTCCGCCCGGACGCTCAGGACAGCGGCCCGCTGCTCATAAGACTCGGCCT
TAGAACCCCAGTATCAGCAGAAGGACATTTTAGGACGGGACTTGGGTGACTCTAGGGCACTGGTTTTCTT
TCCAGAGAGCGGAACAGGCGAGGAAAAGTAGTCCCTTCTCGGCGATTCTGCGGAGGGATCTCCGTGGGGC
GGTGAACGCCGATGATTATATAAGGACGCGCCGGGTGTGGCACAGCTAGTTCCGTCGCAGCCGGGATTTG
GGTCGCGGTTCTTGTTTGTGGATCGCTGTGATCGTCACTTGGTGAGTAGCGGGCTGCTGGGCTGGCCGGG
GCTTTCGTGGCCGCCGGGCCGCTCGGTGGGACGGAAGCGTGTGGAGAGACCGCCAAGGGCTGTAGTCTGG
GTCCGCGAGCAAGGTTGCCCTGAACTGGGGGTTGGGGGGAGCGCAGCAAAATGGCGGCTGTTCCCGAGTC
TTGAATGGAAGACGCTTGTGAGGCGGGCTGTGAGGTCGTTGAAACAAGGTGGGGGGCATGGTGGGCGGCA
AGAACCCAAGGTCTTGAGCCCTTCGCTAATGCGGGAAAGCTCTTATTCGGGTGAGATGGGCTGGGCACCA
TCTGGGGACCCTGACGTGAAGTTTGTCACTGACTGGAGAACTCGGTTTGTCGTCTGTTGCGGGGGCGGCA
GTTATGGCGGTGCCGTTGGGCAGTGCACCCGTACCTTTGGGAGCGCGCGCCCTCGTCGTGTCGTGACGTC
ACCCGTTCTGTTGGCTTATAATGCAGGGTGGGGCCACCTGCCGGTAGGTGTGCGGTAGGCTTTTCTCCGT
CGCAGGACGCAGGGTTCGGGCCTAGGGTAGGCTCTCCTGAATCGACAGGCGCCGGACCTCTGGTGAGGGG
AGGGATAAGTGAGGCGTCAGTTTCTTTGGTCGGTTTTATGTACCTATCTTCTTAAGTAGCTGAAGCTCCG
GTTTTGAACTATGCGCTCGGGGTTGGCGAGTGTGTTTTGTGAAGTTTTTTAGGCACCTTTTGAAATGTAA
TCATTTGGGTCAATATGTAATTTTCAGTGTTAGACTTGTAAATTGTCCGCTAAATTCTGGCCGTTTTTGG
CTTTTTTGTTAGACAACATGGGTAAAAAGCCTGAACTCACCGCGACGTCTGTCGAGAAGTTTCTGATCGA
AAAGTTCGACAGCGTCTCCGACCTGATGCAGCTCTCGGAGGGCGAAGAATCTCGTGCTTTCAGCTTCGAT
GTAGGAGGGCGTGGATATGTCCTGCGGGTAAATAGCTGCGCCGATGGTTTCTACAAAGATCGTTATGTTT
ATCGGCACTTTGCATCCGCCGCGCTCCCGATTCCGGAAGTGCTTGACATTGGGGAGTTCAGCGAGAGCCT
GACCTATTGCATCTCCCGCCGTGCACAGGGTGTCACGTTGCAAGACCTGCCTGAAACCGAACTGCCCGCT
GTTCTGCAGCCGGTCGCGGAGGCAATGGATGCCATCGCTGCCGCCGATCTTAGCCAGACGAGCGGGTTCG
GCCCATTCGGACCGCAAGGAATCGGTCAATACACTACATGGCGTGATTTCATATGCGCGATTGCTGATCC
CCATGTGTATCACTGGCAAACTGTGATGGACGACACCGTCAGTGCGTCCGTCGCGCAGGCTCTCGATGAG
CTGATGCTTTGGGCCGAGGACTGCCCCGAAGTCCGGCACCTCGTGCACGCGGATTTCGGCTCCAACAATG
TCCTGACGGACAATGGCCGCATAACAGCGGTCATTGACTGGAGCGAGGCGATGTTCGGGGATTCCCAATA
CGAGGTCGCCAACATCTTCTTCTGGAGGCCGTGGTTGGCTTGTATGGAGCAGCAGACGCGCTACTTCGAG
CGGAGGCATCCGGAGCTTGCAGGATCGCCCCGGCTCCGGGCGTATATGCTCCGCATTGGTCTTGACCAAC
TCTATCAGAGCTTGGTTGACGGCAATTTCGATGATGCAGCTTGGGCGCAGGGTCGATGCGACGCAATCGT
CCGATCCGGAGCCGGGACTGTCGGGCGTACACAAATCGCCCGCAGAAGCGCCGCCGTCTGGACCGATGGC
TGTGTAGAAGTACTCGCCGATAGTGGAAACCGACGCCCCAGCACTCGTCCGAGGGCAAAGGAATAAGCTA
GTATGTAAGCCTAGTCTTAGATAATAAAATCGCTATCCATCGAAGATGGATGTGTGTTGGTTTTTTGTGT
GTGTAACGCTAGGCGCGCCTGGTGTACCGAGAACGATCCTCTCAGTGCGAGTCTCGACGATCCATATCGT
TGCTTGGCAGTCAGCCAGTCGGAATCCAGCTTGGGACCCAGGAAGTCCAATCGTCAGATATTGTACTCAA
GCCTGGTCACGGCAGCGTACCGATCTGTTTAAACCTAGATATTGATAGTCTGATCGGTCAACGTATAATC
GAGTCCTAGCTTTTGCAAACATCTATCAAGAGACAGGATCAGCAGGAGGCTTTCGCATGAGTATTCAACA
TTTCCGTGTCGCCCTTATTCCCTTTTTTGCGGCATTTTGCCTTCCTGTTTTTGCTCACCCAGAAACGCTG
GTGAAAGTAAAAGATGCTGAAGATCAGTTGGGTGCGCGAGTGGGTTACATCGAACTGGATCTCAACAGCG
GTAAGATCCTTGAGAGTTTTCGCCCCGAAGAACGCTTTCCAATGATGAGCACTTTTAAAGTTCTGCTATG
TGGCGCGGTATTATCCCGTATTGACGCCGGGCAAGAGCAACTCGGTCGCCGCATACACTATTCTCAGAAT
GACTTGGTTGAGTATTCACCAGTCACAGAAAAGCATCTTACGGATGGCATGACAGTAAGAGAATTATGCA
GTGCTGCCATAACCATGAGTGATAACACTGCGGCCAACTTACTTCTGACAACGATTGGAGGACCGAAGGA
GCTAACCGCTTTTTTGCACAACATGGGGGATCATGTAACTCGCCTTGATCGTTGGGAACCGGAGCTGAAT
GAAGCCATACCAAACGACGAGCGTGACACCACGATGCCTGTAGCAATGGCAACAACCTTGCGTAAACTAT
TAACTGGCGAACTACTTACTCTAGCTTCCCGGCAACAGTTGATAGACTGGATGGAGGCGGATAAAGTTGC
AGGACCACTTCTGCGCTCGGCCCTTCCGGCTGGCTGGTTTATTGCTGATAAATCTGGAGCCGGTGAGCGT
GGGTCTCGCGGTATCATTGCAGCACTGGGGCCAGATGGTAAGCCCTCCCGTATCGTAGTTATCTACACGA
CGGGGAGTCAGGCAACTATGGATGAACGAAATAGACAGATCGCTGAGATAGGTGCCTCACTGATTAAGCA
TTGGTAACCGATTCTAGGTGCATTGGCGCAGAAAAAAATGCCTGATGCGACGCTGCGCGTCTTATACTCC
CACATATGCCAGATTCAGCAACGGATACGGCTTCCCCAACTTGCCCACTTCCATACGTGTCCTCCTTACC
AGAAATTTATCCTTAAGATCGTTTAAACTCGACTCTGGCTCTATCGAATCTCCGTCGTTTCGAGCTTACG
CGAACAGCCGTGGCGCTCATTTGCTCGTCGGGCATCGAATCTCGTCAGCTATCGTCAGCTTACCTTTTTG
GCAGCGATCGCGGCTCCCGACATCTTGGACCATTAGCTCCACAGGTATCTTCTTCCCTCTAGTGGTCATA
ACAGCAGCTTCAGCTACCTCTCAATTCAAAAAACCCCTCAAGACCCGTTTAGAGGCCCCAAGGGGTTATG
CTATCAATCGTTGCGTTACACACACAAAAAACCAACACACATCCATCTTCGATGGATAGCGATTTTATTA
TCTAACTGCTGATCGAGTGTAGCCAGATCTAGTAATCAATTACGGGGTCATTAGTTCATAGCCCATATAT
GGAGTTCCGCGTTACATAACTTACGGTAAATGGCCCGCCTGGCTGACCGCCCAACGACCCCCGCCCATTG
ACGTCAATAATGACGTATGTTCCCATAGTAACGCCAATAGGGACTTTCCATTGACGTCAATGGGTGGAGT
ATTTACGGTAAACTGCCCACTTGGCAGTACATCAAGTGTATCATATGCCAAGTACGCCCCCTATTGACGT
CAATGACGGTAAATGGCCCGCCTGGCATTATGCCCAGTACATGACCTTATGGGACTTTCCTACTTGGCAG
TACATCTACGTATTAGTCATCGCTATTACCATGCTGATGCGGTTTTGGCAGTACATCAATGGGCGTGGAT
AGCGGTTTGACTCACGGGGATTTCCAAGTCTCCACCCCATTGACGTCAATGGGAGTTTGTTTTGGCACCA
AAATCAACGGGACTTTCCAAAATGTCGTAACAACTCCGCCCCATTGACGCAAATGGGCGGTAGGCGTGTA
CGGTGGGAGGTCTATATAAGCAGAGCTGGTTTAGTGAACCGTCAGATCAGATCTTTGTCGATCCTACCAT
CCACTCGACACACCCGCCAGCGGCCGC
